>Addgene plasmid #75504 | BCKDK gRNA (BRDN0001147891) | addgene full sequence | sequence record 184012 | Addgene Assembled Sequence
CCCGGGTGCAAAGATGGATAAAGTTTTAAACAGAGAGGAATCTTTGCAGCTAATGGACCTTCTAGGTCTT
GAAAGGAGTGGGAATTGGCTCCGGTGCCCGTCAGTGGGCAGAGCGCACATCGCCCACAGTCCCCGAGAAG
TTGGGGGGAGGGGTCGGCAATTGATCCGGTGCCTAGAGAAGGTGGCGCGGGGTAAACTGGGAAAGTGATG
TCGTGTACTGGCTCCGCCTTTTTCCCGAGGGTGGGGGAGAACCGTATATAAGTGCAGTAGTCGCCGTGAA
CGTTCTTTTTCGCAACGGGTTTGCCGCCAGAACACAGGTAAGTGCCGTGTGTGGTTCCCGCGGGCCTGGC
CTCTTTACGGGTTATGGCCCTTGCGTGCCTTGAATTACTTCCACCTGGCTGCAGTACGTGATTCTTGATC
CCGAGCTTCGGGTTGGAAGTGGGTGGGAGAGTTCGAGGCCTTGCGCTTAAGGAGCCCCTTCGCCTCGTGC
TTGAGTTGAGGCCTGGCCTGGGCGCTGGGGCCGCCGCGTGCGAATCTGGTGGCACCTTCGCGCCTGTCTC
GCTGCTTTCGATAAGTCTCTAGCCATTTAAAATTTTTGATGACCTGCTGCGACGCTTTTTTTCTGGCAAG
ATAGTCTTGTAAATGCGGGCCAAGATCTGCACACTGGTATTTCGGTTTTTGGGGCCGCGGGCGGCGACGG
GGCCCGTGCGTCCCAGCGCACATGTTCGGCGAGGCGGGGCCTGCGAGCGCGGCCACCGAGAATCGGACGG
GGGTAGTCTCAAGCTGGCCGGCCTGCTCTGGTGCCTGGCCTCGCGCCGCCGTGTATCGCCCCGCCCTGGG
CGGCAAGGCTGGCCCGGTCGGCACCAGTTGCGTGAGCGGAAAGATGGCCGCTTCCCGGCCCTGCTGCAGG
GAGCTCAAAATGGAGGACGCGGCGCTCGGGAGAGCGGGCGGGTGAGTCACCCACACAAAGGAAAAGGGCC
TTTCCGTCCTCAGCCGTCGCTTCATGTGACTCCACGGAGTACCGGGCGCCGTCCAGGCACCTCGATTAGT
TCTCGAGCTTTTGGAGTACGTCGTCTTTAGGTTGGGGGGAGGGGTTTTATGCGATGGAGTTTCCCCACAC
TGAGTGGGTGGAGACTGAAGTTAGGCCAGCTTGGCACTTGATGTAATTCTCCTTGGAATTTGCCCTTTTT
GAGTTTGGATCTTGGTTCATTCTCAAGCCTCAGACAGTGGTTCAAAGTTTTTTTCTTCCATTTCAGGTGT
CGTGACGTACGGCCACCATGACCGAGTACAAGCCCACGGTGCGCCTCGCCACCCGCGACGACGTCCCCAG
GGCCGTACGCACCCTCGCCGCCGCGTTCGCCGACTACCCCGCCACGCGCCACACCGTCGATCCGGACCGC
CACATCGAGCGGGTCACCGAGCTGCAAGAACTCTTCCTCACGCGCGTCGGGCTCGACATCGGCAAGGTGT
GGGTCGCGGACGACGGCGCCGCCGTGGCGGTCTGGACCACGCCGGAGAGCGTCGAAGCGGGGGCGGTGTT
CGCCGAGATCGGCCCGCGCATGGCCGAGTTGAGCGGTTCCCGGCTGGCCGCGCAGCAACAGATGGAAGGC
CTCCTGGCGCCGCACCGGCCCAAGGAGCCCGCGTGGTTCCTGGCCACCGTCGGAGTCTCGCCCGACCACC
AGGGCAAGGGTCTGGGCAGCGCCGTCGTGCTCCCCGGAGTGGAGGCGGCCGAGCGCGCCGGGGTGCCCGC
CTTCCTGGAGACCTCCGCGCCCCGCAACCTCCCCTTCTACGAGCGGCTCGGCTTCACCGTCACCGCCGAC
GTCGAGGTGCCCGAAGGACCGCGCACCTGGTGCATGACCCGCAAGCCCGGTGCCTGAACGCGTTAAGTCG
ACAATCAACCTCTGGATTACAAAATTTGTGAAAGATTGACTGGTATTCTTAACTATGTTGCTCCTTTTAC
GCTATGTGGATACGCTGCTTTAATGCCTTTGTATCATGCTATTGCTTCCCGTATGGCTTTCATTTTCTCC
TCCTTGTATAAATCCTGGTTGCTGTCTCTTTATGAGGAGTTGTGGCCCGTTGTCAGGCAACGTGGCGTGG
TGTGCACTGTGTTTGCTGACGCAACCCCCACTGGTTGGGGCATTGCCACCACCTGTCAGCTCCTTTCCGG
GACTTTCGCTTTCCCCCTCCCTATTGCCACGGCGGAACTCATCGCCGCCTGCCTTGCCCGCTGCTGGACA
GGGGCTCGGCTGTTGGGCACTGACAATTCCGTGGTGTTGTCGGGGAAATCATCGTCCTTTCCTTGGCTGC
TCGCCTGTGTTGCCACCTGGATTCTGCGCGGGACGTCCTTCTGCTACGTCCCTTCGGCCCTCAATCCAGC
GGACCTTCCTTCCCGCGGCCTGCTGCCGGCTCTGCGGCCTCTTCCGCGTCTTCGCCTTCGCCCTCAGACG
AGTCGGATCTCCCTTTGGGCCGCCTCCCCGCGTCGACTTTAAGACCAATGACTTACAAGGCAGCTGTAGA
TCTTAGCCACTTTTTAAAAGAAAAGGGGGGACTGGAAGGGCTAATTCACTCCCAACGAAGACAAGATCTG
CTTTTTGCTTGTACTGGGTCTCTCTGGTTAGACCAGATCTGAGCCTGGGAGCTCTCTGGCTAACTAGGGA
ACCCACTGCTTAAGCCTCAATAAAGCTTGCCTTGAGTGCTTCAAGTAGTGTGTGCCCGTCTGTTGTGTGA
CTCTGGTAACTAGAGATCCCTCAGACCCTTTTAGTCAGTGTGGAAAATCTCTAGCAGTACGTATAGTAGT
TCATGTCATCTTATTATTCAGTATTTATAACTTGCAAAGAAATGAATATCAGAGAGTGAGAGGAACTTGT
TTATTGCAGCTTATAATGGTTACAAATAAAGCAATAGCATCACAAATTTCACAAATAAAGCATTTTTTTC
ACTGCATTCTAGTTGTGGTTTGTCCAAACTCATCAATGTATCTTATCATGTCTGGCTCTAGCTATCCCGC
CCCTAACTCCGCCCATCCCGCCCCTAACTCCGCCCAGTTCCGCCCATTCTCCGCCCCATGGCTGACTAAT
TTTTTTTATTTATGCAGAGGCCGAGGCCGCCTCGGCCTCTGAGCTATTCCAGAAGTAGTGAGGAGGCTTT
TTTGGAGGCCTAGGGACGTACCCAATTCGCCCTATAGTGAGTCGTATTACGCGCGCTCACTGGCCGTCGT
TTTACAACGTCGTGACTGGGAAAACCCTGGCGTTACCCAACTTAATCGCCTTGCAGCACATCCCCCTTTC
GCCAGCTGGCGTAATAGCGAAGAGGCCCGCACCGATCGCCCTTCCCAACAGTTGCGCAGCCTGAATGGCG
AATGGG
[124 nt withheld, positions 3367-3490]
C
[91 nt withheld, positions 3492-3582]
A
[49 nt withheld, positions 3584-3632]
CCTTTGACGTTGGAGTCCACGTTCTTT
[37 nt withheld, positions 3660-3696]
ACCCTATCTCGGTCTATTCTTTTGATTTATAAGGGATTTTGCCGATTTCGGCCTATTGGTTAAAAAATGA
GCTGATTTAACAAAAATTTAACGCGAATTTTAACAAAATATTAACGCTTACAATTTAGGTGGCACTTTTC
GGGGAAATGTGCGCGGAACCCCTATTTGTTTATTTTTCTAAATACATTCAAATATGTATCCGCTCATGAG
ACAATAACCCTGATAAATGCTTCAATAATATTGAAAAAGGAAGAGTATGAGTATTCAACATTTCCGTGTC
GCCCTTATTCCCTTTTTTGCGGCATTTTGCCTTCCTGTTTTTGCTCACCCAGAAACGCTGGTGAAAGTAA
AAGATGCTGAAGATCAGTTGGGTGCACGAGTGGGTTACATCGAACTGGATCTCAACAGCGGTAAGATCCT
TGAGAGTTTTCGCCCCGAAGAACGTTTTCCAATGATGAGCACTTTTAAAGTTCTGCTATGTGGCGCGGTA
TTATCCCGTATTGACGCCGGGCAAGAGCAACTCGGTCGCCGCATACACTATTCTCAGAATGACTTGGTTG
AGTACTCACCAGTCACAGAAAAGCATCTTACGGATGGCATGACAGTAAGAGAATTATGCAGTGCTGCCAT
AACCATGAGTGATAACACTGCGGCCAACTTACTTCTGACAACGATCGGAGGACCGAAGGAGCTAACCGCT
TTTTTGCACAACATGGGGGATCATGTAACTCGCCTTGATCGTTGGGAACCGGAGCTGAATGAAGCCATAC
CAAACGACGAGCGTGACACCACGATGCCTGTAGCAATGGCAACAACGTTGCGCAAACTATTAACTGGCGA
ACTACTTACTCTAGCTTCCCGGCAACAATTAATAGACTGGATGGAGGCGGATAAAGTTGCAGGACCACTT
CTGCGCTCGGCCCTTCCGGCTGGCTGGTTTATTGCTGATAAATCTGGAGCCGGTGAGCGTGGGTCTCGCG
GTATCATTGCAGCACTGGGGCCAGATGGTAAGCCCTCCCGTATCGTAGTTATCTACACGACGGGGAGTCA
GGCAACTATGGATGAACGAAATAGACAGATCGCTGAGATAGGTGCCTCACTGATTAAGCATTGGTAACTG
TCAGACCAAGTTTACTCATATATACTTTAGATTGATTTAAAACTTCATTTTTAATTTAAAAGGATCTAGG
TGAAGATCCTTTTTGATAATCTCATGACCAAAATCCCTTAACGTGAGTTTTCGTTCCACTGAGCGTCAGA
CCCCGTAGAAAAGATCAAAGGATCTTCTTGAGATCCTTTTTTTCTGCGCGTAATCTGCTGCTTGCAAACA
AAAAAACCACCGCTACCAGCGGTGGTTTGTTTGCCGGATCAAGAGCTACCAACTCTTTTTCCGAAGGTAA
CTGGCTTCAGCAGAGCGCAGATACCAAATACTGTTCTTCTAGTGTAGCCGTAGTTAGGCCACCACTTCAA
GAACTCTGTAGCACCGCCTACATACCTCGCTCTGCTAATCCTGTTACCAGTGGCTGCTGCCAGTGGCGAT
AAGTCGTGTCTTACCGGGTTGGACTCAAGACGATAGTTACCGGATAAGGCGCAGCGGTCGGGCTGAACGG
GGGGTTCGTGCACACAGCCCAGCTTGGAGCGAACGACCTACACCGAACTGAGATACCTACAGCGTGAGCT
ATGAGAAAGCGCCACGCTTCCCGAAGGGAGAAAGGCGGACAGGTATCCGGTAAGCGGCAGGGTCGGAACA
GGAGAGCGCACGAGGGAGCTTCCAGGGGGAAACGCCTGGTATCTTTATAGTCCTGTCGGGTTTCGCCACC
TCTGACTTGAGCGTCGATTTTTGTGATGCTCGTCAGGGGGGCGGAGCCTATGGAAAAACGCCAGCAACGC
GGCCTTTTTACGGTTCCTGGCCTTTTGCTGGCCTTTTGCTCACATGTTCTTTCCTGCGTTATCCCCTGAT
TCTGTGGATAACCGTATTACCGCCTTTGAGTGAGCTGATACCGCTCGCCGCAGCCGAACGACCGAGCGCA
GCGAGTCAGTGAGCGAGGAAGCGGAAGAGCGCCCAATACGCAAACCGCCTCTCCCCGCGCGTTGGCCGAT
TCATTAATGCAGCTGGCACGACAGGTTTCCCGACTGGAAAGCGGGCAGTGAGCGCAACGCAATTAATGTG
AGTTAGCTCACTCATTAGGCACCCCAGGCTTTACACTTTATGCTTCCGGCTCGTATGTTGTGTGGAATTG
TGAGCGGATAACAATTTCACACAGGAAACAGCTATGACCATGATTACGCCAAGCGCGCAATTAACCCTCA
CTAAAGGGAACAAAAGCTGGAGCTGCAAGCTTAATGTAGTCTTATGCAATACTCTTGTAGTCTTGCAACA
TGGTAACGATGAGTTAGCAACATGCCTTACAAGGAGAGAAAAAGCACCGTGCATGCCGATTGGTGGAAGT
AAGGTGGTACGATCGTGCCTTATTAGGAAGGCAACAGACGGGTCTGACATGGATTGGACGAACCACTGAA
TTGCCGCATTGCAGAGATATTGTATTTAAGTGCCTAGCTCGATACATAAACGGGTCTCTCTGGTTAGACC
AGATCTGAGCCTGGGAGCTCTCTGGCTAACTAGGGAACCCACTGCTTAAGCCTCAATAAAGCTTGCCTTG
AGTGCTTCAAGTAGTGTGTGCCCGTCTGTTGTGTGACTCTGGTAACTAGAGATCCCTCAGACCCTTTTAG
TCAGTGTGGAAAATCTCTAGCAGTGGCGCCCGAACAGGGACTTGAAAGCGAAAGGGAAACCAGAGGAGCT
CTCTCGACGCAGGACTCGGCTTGCTGAAGCGCGCACGGCAAGAGGCGAGGGGCGGCGACTGGTGAGTACG
CCAAAAATTTTGACTAGCGGAGGCTAGAAGGAGAGAGATGGGTGCGAGAGCGTCAGTATTAAGCGGGGGA
GAATTAGATCGCGATGGGAAAAAATTCGGTTAAGGCCAGGGGGAAAGAAAAAATATAAATTAAAACATAT
AGTATGGGCAAGCAGGGAGCTAGAACGATTCGCAGTTAATCCTGGCCTGTTAGAAACATCAGAAGGCTGT
AGACAAATACTGGGACAGCTACAACCATCCCTTCAGACAGGATCAGAAGAACTTAGATCATTATATAATA
CAGTAGCAACCCTCTATTGTGTGCATCAAAGGATAGAGATAAAAGACACCAAGGAAGCTTTAGACAAGAT
AGAGGAAGAGCAAAACAAAAGTAAGACCACCGCACAGCAAGCGGCCGCTGATCTTCAGACCTGGAGGAGG
AGATATGAGGGACAATTGGAGAAGTGAATTATATAAATATAAAGTAGTAAAAATTGAACCATTAGGAGTA
GCACCCACCAAGGCAAAGAGAAGAGTGGTGCAGAGAGAAAAAAGAGCAGTGGGAATAGGAGCTTTGTTCC
TTGGGTTCTTGGGAGCAGCAGGAAGCACTATGGGCGCAGCGTCAATGACGCTGACGGTACAGGCCAGACA
ATTATTGTCTGGTATAGTGCAGCAGCAGAACAATTTGCTGAGGGCTATTGAGGCGCAACAGCATCTGTTG
CAACTCACAGTCTGGGGCATCAAGCAGCTCCAGGCAAGAATCCTGGCTGTGGAAAGATACCTAAAGGATC
AACAGCTCCTGGGGATTTGGGGTTGCTCTGGAAAACTCATTTGCACCACTGCTGTGCCTTGGAATGCTAG
TTGGAGTAATAAATCTCTGGAACAGATTTGGAATCACACGACCTGGATGGAGTGGGACAGAGAAATTAAC
AATTACACAAGCTTAATACACTCCTTAATTGAAGAATCGCAAAACCAGCAAGAAAAGAATGAACAAGAAT
TATTGGAATTAGATAAATGGGCAAGTTTGTGGAATTGGTTTAACATAACAAATTGGCTGTGGTATATAAA
ATTATTCATAATGATAGTAGGAGGCTTGGTAGGTTTAAGAATAGTTTTTGCTGTACTTTCTATAGTGAAT
AGAGTTAGGCAGGGATATTCACCATTATCGTTTCAGACCCACCTCCCAACCCCGAGGGGACCCAGAGAGG
GCCTATTTCCCATGATTCCTTCATATTTGCATATACGATACAAGGCTGTTAGAGAGATAATTAGAATTAA
TTTGACTGTAAACACAAAGATATTAGTACAAAATACGTGACGTAGAAAGTAATAATTTCTTGGGTAGTTT
GCAGTTTTAAAATTATGTTTTAAAATGGACTATCATATGCTTACCGTAACTTGAAAGTATTTCGATTTCT
TGGCTTTATATATCTTGTGGAAAGGACGAAACACCGGAGGCTTGGAATCCGCATGTGTTTTAGAGCTAGA
AATAGCAAGTTAAAATAAGGCTAGTCCGTTATCAACTTGAAAAAGTGGCACCGAGTCGGTGCTTTTTTAA
GCTTGGCGTAACTAGATCTTGAGACAAATGGCAGTATTCATCCACAATTTTAAAAGAAAAGGGGGGATTG
GGGGGTACAGTGCAGGGGAAAGAATAGTAGACATAATAGCAACAGACATACAAACTAAAGAATTACAAAA
ACAAATTACAAAAATTCAAAATTTTCGGGTTTATTACAGGGACAGCAGAGATCCACTTTGGCGCCGGCTC
GAGGGGG
Features (pLannotate 1.2.2; 29 found; start..end, strand, type, name):
     14..80      +  CDS            small t antigen (fragment): SV40 (simian virus 40) small t antigen
    106..317     +  promoter       EF-1α core promoter: core promoter for human elongation factor EF-1α
    318..1256    +  intron         EF-1α intron A: intron upstream of the start codon of human EF-1α
   1278..1877    +  CDS            PuroR (fragment): puromycin N-acetyltransferase; pac from Streptomyces; confers resistance to puromycin
   1893..2481    +  misc_feature   WPRE: woodchuck hepatitis virus posttranscriptional regulatory element
   2532..2551    +  misc_feature   cPPT/CTS (fragment): central polypurine tract and central termination sequence of HIV-1
   2553..2786    +  LTR            3' LTR (ΔU3): self-inactivating 3' long terminal repeat (LTR) from HIV-1
   2864..2985    +  polyA_signal   SV40 poly(A) signal: SV40 polyadenylation signal
   3025..3160    +  rep_origin     SV40 ori: SV40 origin of replication
   3181..3199    -  promoter       T7 promoter: promoter for bacteriophage T7 RNA polymerase
   3207..3362    +  CDS            lacZα (fragment): LacZα fragment of β-galactosidase; lacZ fragment
   3367..3795    +  rep_origin     f1 ori (sequence partly withheld): f1 bacteriophage origin of replication; arrow indicates direction of (+) strand synthesis
   3848..3952    +  promoter       AmpR promoter: bla
   3953..4813    +  CDS            AmpR: β-lactamase; bla; confers resistance to ampicillin, carbenicillin, and related antibiotics
   4984..5572    +  rep_origin     ori: high-copy-number ColE1/pMB1/pBR322/pUC origin of replication
   5755..5847    +  CDS            lacI (fragment): lac repressor; lacI; The lac repressor binds to the lac operator to inhibit transcription in E. coli. This inhibition can be relieved by adding lactose or isopropyl-β-D-thiogalactopyranoside (IPTG).
   5860..5881    +  protein_bind   CAP binding site: CAP binding activates transcription in the presence of cAMP. E. coli catabolite activator protein
   5896..5926    +  promoter       lac promoter: promoter for the E. coli lac operon
   5934..5950    +  protein_bind   lac operator: The lac repressor binds to the lac operator to inhibit transcription in E. coli. This inhibition can be relieved by adding lactose or isopropyl-β-D-thiogalactopyranoside (IPTG). lac repressor encoded by lacI
   5995..6013    +  promoter       T3 promoter: promoter for bacteriophage T3 RNA polymerase
   6041..6267    +  promoter       RSV promoter: Rous sarcoma virus enhancer/promoter
   6268..6448    +  LTR            5' LTR (truncated): truncated 5' long terminal repeat (LTR) from HIV-1
   6495..6620    +  misc_feature   HIV-1 Ψ: packaging signal of human immunodeficiency virus type 1
   6604..6967    +  CDS            HIV-1 gag (fragment): gag protein from human immunodeficiency virus 1; gag
   7113..7346    +  misc_feature   RRE: The Rev response element (RRE) of HIV-1 allows for Rev-dependent mRNA export from the nucleus to the cytoplasm.
   7723..7749    +  CDS            Rev (fragment): human immunodeficiency virus 1 (HIV-1) Rev protein; rev; enhances nuclear export of unspliced and incompletely spliced viral mRNAs
   7753..7993    +  promoter       U6 promoter: RNA polymerase III promoter for human U6 snRNA
   8023..8098    +  misc_RNA       gRNA scaffold: guide RNA scaffold for the Streptococcus pyogenes CRISPR/Cas9 system
   8154..8271    +  misc_feature   cPPT/CTS: central polypurine tract and central termination sequence of HIV-1
