[The description below was written by a language model from this plasmid's Addgene catalogue record and pLannotate feature annotations shown in this document.]
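Description:
BCKDK gRNA (BRDN0001147891) is a third-generation lentiviral guide RNA plasmid built on the lentiGuide-Puro backbone and designed to target human BCKDK, the branched-chain ketoacid dehydrogenase kinase gene. The depositor notes that the guide was designed against three BCKDK reference transcripts. In bacteria the 8.3 kb plasmid is maintained through a high-copy ColE1/pUC-type origin with β-lactamase conferring ampicillin resistance. The backbone also carries an f1 origin, an SV40 origin and poly(A) signal, and remnants of lac, T7 and T3 cloning-vector elements.

The viral cassette begins with an RSV promoter fused to a truncated HIV-1 5' LTR, which makes genomic RNA transcription Tat-independent. This is followed by the Ψ packaging signal with a partial gag sequence, the Rev response element for nuclear export of the genomic transcript, and a cPPT/CTS. It ends in a ΔU3 self-inactivating 3' LTR. Within this frame, a human U6 RNA polymerase III promoter drives the BCKDK-specific spacer joined to the Streptococcus pyogenes gRNA scaffold. A separate EF-1α promoter with its intron A expresses puromycin N-acetyltransferase, stabilised by a downstream WPRE, so that transduced mammalian cells can be selected with puromycin.

The plasmid does not encode Cas9. It is meant to be used with a separate Cas9 vector such as lentiCas9-Blast, or in cells that already express Cas9, to disrupt BCKDK. It belongs to a human kinome gRNA collection associated with work on optimised sgRNA design for higher on-target activity and fewer off-target effects.
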