Addgene plasmid #75504: BCKDK gRNA (BRDN0001147891)
Purpose: 3rd generation lentiviral gRNA plasmid targeting human BCKDK
Depositing lab: John Doench & David Root. Depositing organization: Broad Institute. Publication: Optimized sgRNA design to maximize activity and minimize off-target effects of CRISPR-Cas9. Doench JG, Fusi N, Sullender M, Hegde M, Vaimberg EW, Donovan KF, Smith I, Tothova Z, Wilen C, Orchard R, Virgin HW, Listgarten J, Root DE. Nat Biotechnol. 2016 Jan 18. doi: 10.1038/nbt.3437. PubMed 26780180.
Backbone
  Vector backbone: lentiGuide-Puro
  Backbone manufacturer: Zhang Lab (Addgene plasmid # 52963)
  Vector type: Mammalian Expression, Lentiviral, CRISPR
  Selectable markers: Puromycin
Growth in bacteria
  Bacterial resistance: Ampicillin, 100 μg/mL
  Growth temperature: 37°C
  Growth strain: DH5alpha
  Copy number: High Copy
Gene/Insert
  Gene/Insert name: BCKDK (alt names: BCKDK; NM_001122957.2)
  gRNA/shRNA sequence: GAGGCTTGGAATCCGCATGT
  Species: H. sapiens (human)
  Entrez Gene: BCKDK (a.k.a. BCKDKD, BDK)
  Promoter: hU6
  Cloning method: Unknown
  Sequencing primers: 5′ U6-F; 3′ pS2-R
Terms and licenses: Academic/Nonprofit Terms; Industry Terms: Not Available to Industry
Depositor comments: The gRNA was designed to target the following Genbank reference sequence(s): NM_001122957.2,NM_001271926.1,NM_005881.3. Note that this plasmid does NOT contain Cas9. It should be used in conjunction with lentiCas9-Blast (Addgene #52962) or otherwise with cell lines already expressing Cas9. Browse the full kinome gRNA library at http://www.addgene.org/pooled-library/broadgpp-human-kinome/ or visit http://www.broadinstitute.org/rnai/public/ for detailed protocols and information.
How to cite: BCKDK gRNA (BRDN0001147891) was a gift from John Doench & David Root (Addgene plasmid # 75504 ; http://n2t.net/addgene:75504 ; RRID:Addgene_75504)
