>Addgene plasmid #75504 | BCKDK gRNA (BRDN0001147891) | depositor partial sequence | sequence record 142964 | Target Sequence
GAGGCTTGGAATCCGCATGT
