>Addgene plasmid #75504 | BCKDK gRNA (BRDN0001147891) | addgene partial sequence | sequence record 184011 | hU6-F
GTAGAAAGTAATAATTTCTTGGGTAGTTTGCAGTTTTAAAATTATGTTTTAAAATGGACTATCATATGCT
TACCGTAACTTGAAAGTATTTCGATTTCTTGGCTTTATATATCTTGTGGAAAGGACGAAACACCGGAGGC
TTGGAATCCGCATGTGTTTTAGAGCTAGAAATAGCAAGTTAAAATAAGGCTAGTCCGTTATCAACTTGAA
AAAGTGGCACCGAGTCGGTGCTTTTTTAAGCTTGGCGTAACTAGATCTTGAGACAAATGGCAGTATTCAT
CCACAATTTTAAAAGAAAAGGGGGGATTGGGGGGTACAGTGCAGGGGAAAGAATAGTAGACATAATAGCA
ACAGACATACAAACTAAAGAATTACAAAAACAAATTACAAAAATTCAAAATTTTCGGGTTTATTACAGGG
ACAGCAGAGATCCACTTTGGCGCCGGCTCGAGGGGGCCCGGGTGCAAAGATGGATAAAGTTTTAAACAGA
GAGGAATCTTTGCAGCTAATGGACCTTCTAGGTCTTGAAAGGAGTGGGAATTGGCTCCGGTGCCCGTCAG
TGGGCAGAGC
